Addgene plasmid #223487: pEY140
Purpose: trp-4 fluorescent neural reporter driving nuclear mCyOFP1 expression (refer to NeuroPAL paper for expression)
Depositing lab: Oliver Hobert & Eviatar Yemini. Depositing organization: Columbia University. Publication: NeuroPAL: A Multicolor Atlas for Whole-Brain Neuronal Identification in C. elegans. Yemini E, Lin A, Nejatbakhsh A, Varol E, Sun R, Mena GE, Samuel ADT, Paninski L, Venkatachalam V, Hobert O. Cell. 2021 Jan 7;184(1):272-288.e11. doi: 10.1016/j.cell.2020.12.012. Epub 2020 Dec 29. PubMed 33378642.
Backbone
  Vector backbone: pPD95.62
  Vector type: Worm Expression
Growth in bacteria
  Bacterial resistance: Ampicillin, 100 μg/mL
  Growth temperature: 37°C
  Growth strain: DH5alpha
  Copy number: Unknown
Gene/Insert
  Gene/Insert name: trp-4
  Species: C. elegans (nematode)
  Entrez Gene: trp-4 (a.k.a. CELE_Y71A12B.4)
  Cloning method: Gibson Cloning
Terms and licenses: Academic/Nonprofit Terms; Industry Terms: Not Available to Industry
How to cite: pEY140 was a gift from Oliver Hobert & Eviatar Yemini (Addgene plasmid # 223487 ; http://n2t.net/addgene:223487 ; RRID:Addgene_223487)
