[The description below was written by a language model from this plasmid's Addgene catalogue record and pLannotate feature annotations shown in this document.]
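Description:
pEY140 is a C. elegans expression plasmid built on the pPD95.62 worm vector backbone and assembled by Gibson cloning. It is one of the reporter constructs associated with the NeuroPAL multicolor atlas for whole-brain neuronal identification. In E. coli it is maintained through a high-copy ColE1/pUC-type origin and selected with ampicillin via the bla (AmpR) gene and its promoter. The 7,872 nt sequence also carries typical backbone remnants: fragments of the pUC multiple cloning site, rop, bom and lacI, plus a CAP site, lac promoter and lac operator. None of these play a role in the worm.

The payload is a transcriptional reporter for trp-4, a C. elegans gene. The annotation leaves roughly 3 kb unlabelled between the MCS fragment and the start of the fluorescent protein region. This is where the trp-4 regulatory sequence presumably lies, although the feature table does not mark it and the record does not give its boundaries. Downstream is a short match to worm-optimized mEGFP, probably a leftover leader from the parental vector, followed by the CyOFP1 coding sequence. CyOFP1 is a rapidly maturing, monomeric, long-Stokes-shift orange fluorescent protein derived from Entacmaea quadricolor. It is followed closely by his-11, which encodes C. elegans histone H2B. If fused, as the layout suggests, the histone would tether the fluorophore to chromatin, consistent with the stated nuclear localization and useful for resolving individual neurons. A fragment annotated as aex-5 lies further downstream, and the record does not name a 3' UTR. The plasmid is used to label trp-4-expressing neurons with nuclear mCyOFP1, and the record refers to the NeuroPAL paper for the expression pattern.
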