Features (pLannotate 1.2.2; 14 found; start..end, strand, type, name):
    152..169     -  misc_feature   MCS (fragment): pUC18/19 multiple cloning site
   3299..3350    +  CDS            mEGFP (fragment): monomeric enhanced GFP, optimized with synthetic introns for expression in C. elegans
   3357..4157    +  CDS            CyOFP1: CyOFP1 is a basic (constitutively fluorescent) long stokes shift fluorescent protein published in 2016, derived from Entacmaea quadricolor. It is reported to be a very rapidly-maturing monomer with moderate acid sensitivity.
   4182..4544    +  CDS            his-11: H2B1_CAEEL - Experimental evidence at protein level: Swiss-Prot protein existence level 1. Core component of nucleosome. Nucleosomes wrap and compact DNA into chromatin, limiting DNA accessibility to the cellular machineries which require DNA as a template. Histones thereby play a central role in transcription regulation, DNA repair, DNA replication and chromosomal stability. DNA accessibility is regulated via a complex set of post-translational modifications of histones, also called histone code, and nucleosome remodeling. From Caenorhabditis elegans.
   5154..5306    +  CDS            aex-5 (fragment): AEX5_CAEEL - Also known as kpc-3 From Caenorhabditis elegans.
   5434..5469    +  CDS            rop (fragment): Rop protein, which maintains plasmids at low copy number; rop
   5571..5670    +  misc_feature   bom (fragment): basis of mobility region from pBR322
   5768..5872    +  promoter       AmpR promoter: bla
   5873..6733    +  CDS            AmpR: β-lactamase; bla; confers resistance to ampicillin, carbenicillin, and related antibiotics
   6904..7492    +  rep_origin     ori: high-copy-number ColE1/pMB1/pBR322/pUC origin of replication
   7675..7767    +  CDS            lacI (fragment): lac repressor; lacI; The lac repressor binds to the lac operator to inhibit transcription in E. coli. This inhibition can be relieved by adding lactose or isopropyl-β-D-thiogalactopyranoside (IPTG).
   7780..7801    +  protein_bind   CAP binding site: CAP binding activates transcription in the presence of cAMP. E. coli catabolite activator protein
   7816..7846    +  promoter       lac promoter: promoter for the E. coli lac operon
   7854..7870    +  protein_bind   lac operator: The lac repressor binds to the lac operator to inhibit transcription in E. coli. This inhibition can be relieved by adding lactose or isopropyl-β-D-thiogalactopyranoside (IPTG). lac repressor encoded by lacI
>Addgene plasmid #223487 | pEY140 | addgene full sequence | sequence record 441683 | Addgene NGS Result
TCACACAGGAAACAGCTATGACCATGATTACGCCAAGCTGTAAGTTTAAACATGATCTTACTAACTAACT
ATTCTCATTTAAATTTTCAGAGCTTAAAAATGGCTGAAATCACTCACAACGATGGATACGCTAACAACTT
GGAAATGAAATAAGCTTGCATGCCTGCAGTTAAGTCCCATGCGTTGCTTTTTGGTGGCGCTACATTCATA
CAAATGACCAAAAATGCTTGCAAAAATGACTTTTTAAACTTTGAAGGACGCTAACTTCCGCAACGTGCAC
GATACCAAAAAGTAATAAATTACAACATTAATGAGCACATCAATTACTACATTTTATTAGTTTACCATTT
TTTCCTATCTTTACTCGCTGCTAAGTTACAGTAAGTTGAAACAAACTAAGTGCAAGTTTCAAAAAACACC
CTTTTTTCCAGATTTTTGCCTGTATCTCCGAAACCAGTTGTTTAACAAAAATTTTGTCAACAAACGAAAC
ATTTACCTTTTAATTTTACGCATTTTCGTAGTTGAAAATTTTGTCATCATATAAGTGTTGGCAAAGATAT
GAGACAATTAAGCGAGCTCGTCCAAGTTTGTGAAAATTTTCGAAAATCATCGTGAAAAATTTCGTTAAAA
AAATTTTCAGAGAAAAAGGCCTAAACATTTTTGAATATGAATAAGTAACTTTTAGGGTCAAAAATCGTTA
TTAGAAATTCCTGCCAAAATTCCTGCCAGAACTTCTTGCCCTTTTTCTATAGGCCCTAAAAACTGTCATT
TCGCACCTAAAACTCCCTCGTCTAATGACCGGGTTCTCCAACACATTACCTTCTCACTTTCGCCGTAAAA
ATGCTAAATGCGAACTCTTTTACTTATTCCTCATTTCTCATTTCTCACATTCTTCTTACTTTTTGTTCTT
TTTTTGTGACTTCCAGATGTTCAACTTCTCCCTACCTCCAGTTCTATAACATTTTCATAGAAAAAGAAAA
AGTATATGTATTTTTTGCTATTCCCCCCTCGCCTTGCTCCAGAGAGCTTCTGCTGACCGGAAATGGTCAT
TTTAGGGTGTGCACCTGGTCTGTCTCTCTCTTCTACACAACCCCTCCTCACCTCTATTACTTTTGAGAGG
GTCCGTGCTCTGCCGACATCACATTCACCACCACCACTAAAGTTGGAAAAAATCACTTTTTTTTGGAGAT
TTATTATTCTTTTTATAGAAGCCTTTTTGTGGGCGGAGCCTACTTAGGGGCGGAGACTAAAATTCAAATT
TTCCTGATAAAACTGTTTGGCGGGAATTCAATTTTCTGAGAATTTTTTTTTTTCAAAAAACTTTAGTGTT
TCATACTTTTTTGTGGGCGGAGCCTAACAAGGGAAGTCGAAAAACTGAACCCCGGACTTTGACATGCCAT
AGTAATTTTTCGATAAAAGAGTGAAAATAATGATCTCTCCAAAAAATTTAGCTGCCCCGGTCCAGGTTCA
GCAAAGTTATGACGTTTTGAAAGTGGCTAGACAACCTTTTTAAAAAAATTTTTAAAATTTCAAAAAAAAA
ACTTTTTTTCTGAAAAGTGGAAAAAATATTTGCAAATAATTGAACTCAGTGAAAAACATATGCCATGAAA
GTTTTAGCTCATAACTCTCAAGAAAACCCATAAATTAACCTACAAGAAAAAGTAATTTTTGGAATTTTGC
TCAAGATATGTAGATCAAGCAATGTGGTTTTTTGTCCGTGGGAAGAAAAAATGTGCATGATATATGTTTT
TTACATTTTTGGATAAGTTACAATAGTTTTTATCAATTTTTGGAAAAAAAATTTTTTTTGAAAATTTGAG
TTTTTTTTGCTAGGGTTTTGCTAGGGTCAAGGAATTTTTTTCGGCACTTTCAAAACGTCATAACTTTGCT
AAACCTGGACCGGGGCAGCTAAATTTTTTGGAGGGATCATTATTTTCACTCTTTTATCAAAAAAATACTA
TGTCATGCCAAAGTCCGGGGTTCAGTTTTTCGACTTCCCTTGTAAAATTCAAATTTTTCAGTAAAACATT
TTTGCGGAAATTCAAATTTTCTGAGAAATTGTTTAAAAGATAACTTTAGTGTTTTATGCCTTTTTGTGGG
CGGATCCCAATTAGGTGCGGAGCCTAACATCCAAATTTTTCAGTAAAATATTTTTGCGAAAATTCGAATT
TTCTGAAAAAAGTTTTCTAAATGATAACTTTAGTTTTTTATGTTTTTTTTTTGTGGGCGGAGCCTAAATA
GGAGCGGAGCCAAAAATTCTAATTTTTCAGTAAAATAATTTTGGCGGGAAATTCGAATTTTCTGAGAACA
TTTTTTTAAAAAGATTACTTTAGTGTTTTATGCCTTTTTGTGGGCGGAGCCTAATAAGTCGCCGGAAATT
AAAATTTTCTCAAAAAACTAGTTAAAATATATAATTTTAAGAATATTCTTGCTTTAAGTTTTTTTTTGCC
GACCTAGAAAAATGTGTCTGTTTGTAGTTTGTAGTCTTTGACGTCACAAGTTGTGTGACGTCACACACCC
CACGCCCCTTTTGTGGGGCGGAGTCTGAATAGTTGATACCCCGGGAAATTAAAATGTTCTCTTATAATTT
CTTGGCGGGAATTCAAAATTTTGTTTCTAAAAATTTTTGCCGGGAAACTGGAATTTTATGAGAAAAATTT
TTTGGCGGGAAGTTCAAATTGTCTCAGAAACATTTTGGCGGATATTCAAATTTAATTTTTTTTTAAATTT
TGCCTGGAAATGCAACAGCAATTATTTTTCAAATTTTGGGGAGTTTGAATTTTCGTATATTTTGCAAAAT
TTTCTCACAGTAATTAAGAATTCTTTGTTTTAAAATTACATCCATCTCCTAGACTACAGTAATCCTACAG
TATCCTCACAGTAGATCCTTTTTAAATTTATACCTATTTCCTAAAAAAAATCAATGTTTCCATAGAAACC
ATTAAAAACTTTTTTACTATAGTATTTCGCAATTCTTTTTTTTTCATTTTTTTAAATCTTTTCCCCCAGC
CTCTTCAAAATCTCCAATTTTCAGCAAAATTCCTCGGCTCCTCAAAATAAATCATCATATCTTAATAATA
CTACTACTATTAATAGCATTATACATTACCCCGGTTCCCGGGATTGGCCAAAGGACCCAAAGGTATGTTT
CGAATGATACTAACATAACATAGAACATTTTCAGGAGGACCCTTGCTTGGAGGGTACCGAGCTCAGAAAA
AATGACCGCTCCAAAGAAGAAGCGCAAGGTTCCAGTCGAGAAGATGACTGCCCCAAAAAAGAAACGTAAG
GTCCCGCGGGTAAGTTTAAACAGTTCGGTACTAACTAACCATACATATTTAAATTTTCAGCGCGCTGTGT
CAAAAGGAGAAGAGCTTATTAAGGAGAATATGCGTTCCAAGCTCTACCTCGAGGGATCCGTCAACGGACA
CCAATTCAAGTGCACCCACGAGGGAGAGGGAAAGCCATACGAGGGAAAGCAAACCAACCGTATCAAGGTC
GTCGAGGGAGGACCACTCCCATTCGCCTTCGACATCCTCGCCACCCACTTCATGTACGGATCCAAGGTAA
GTTTAAACATATATATACTAACTAACCCTGATTATTTAAATTTTCAGGTCTTCATCAAGTACCCAGCCGA
CCTCCCAGACTACTTCAAGCAATCCTTCCCAGAGGGATTCACCTGGGAGCGTGTCATGGTCTTCGAGGAC
GGAGGAGTCCTCACCGCCACCCAAGACACCTCCCTCCAAGACGGAGAGCTCATCTACAACGTCAAGGTCC
GTGGAGTCAACTTCCCAGCCAACGGACCAGTCATGCAAAAGAAGACCCTCGGATGGGAGCCATCCACCGA
GACCATGTACCCAGCCGACGGAGGACTCGAGGGACGTTGCGACAAGGTAAGTTTAAACATGATTTTACTA
ACTAACTAATCTGATTTAAATTTTCAGGCCCTCAAGCTCGTCGGAGGAGGACACCTCCACGTCAACTTCA
AGACCACCTACAAGTCCAAGAAGCCAGTCAAGATGCCAGGAGTCCACTACGTCGACCGTCGTCTCGAGCG
TATCAAGGAGGCCGACAACGAGACCTACGTCGAGCAATACGAGCACGCCGTCGCCCGTTACTCCAACCTC
GGAGGAGGAATGGACGAGCTCTACAAGCCTAGGATACCGGTGGGTGAAGACCCACCAAAGCCATCTGCCA
AGGGAGCCAAGAAGGCCGCCAAGACCGTTACGAAGCCAAAGGACGGAAAGAAGAGACGTCATGCCCGTAA
GGAATCATACTCCGTCTACATCTACCGTGTCCTCAAGCAAGTTCATCCAGACACTGGAGTTTCCTCCAAA
GCCATGTCTATCATGAACTCTTTTGTCAACGATGTCTTCGAGCGTATTGCTGCTGAAGCATCCCGTCTTG
CTCACTACAACAAGCGTTCCACAATCTCATCCCGCGAAATTCAGACCGCTGTCCGTCTGATCCTTCCAGG
AGAGCTTGCCAAGCACGCCGTGTCTGAGGGAACCAAGGCCGTTACCAAGTACACTTCCAGCAAGTAGGAA
TTCCAACTGAGCGCCGGTCGCTACCATTACCAACTTGTCTGGTGTCAAAAATAATAGGGGCCGCTGTCAT
CAGAGTAAGTTTAAACTGAGTTCTACTAACTAACGAGTAATATTTAAATTTTCAGCATCTCGCGCCCGTG
CCTCTGACTTCTAAGTCCAATTACTCTTCAACATCCCTACATGCTCTTTCTCCCTGTGCTCCCACCCCCT
ATTTTTGTTATTATCAAAAAACTTCTCTTAATTTCTTTGTTTTTTAGCTTCTTTTAAGTCACCTCTAACA
ATGAAATTGTGTAGATTCAAAAATAGAATTAATTCGTAATAAAAAGTCGAAAAAAATTGTGCTCCCTCCC
CCCATTAATAATAATTCTATCCCAAAATCTACACAATGTTCTGTGTACACTTCTTATGTTTTTTACTTCT
GATAAATTTTTTTGAAACATCATAGAAAAAACCGCACACAAAATACCTTATCATATGTTACGTTTCAGTT
TATGACCGCAATTTTTATTTCTTCGCACGTCTGGGCCTCTCATGACGTCAAATCATGCTCATCGTGAAAA
AGTTTTGGAGTATTTTTGGAATTTTTCAATCAAGTGAAAGTTTATGAAATTAATTTTCCTGCTTTTGCTT
TTTGGGGTTTCCCCTATTGTTTGTCAAGATTTCGAGGACGGCGTTTTTCTTGCTAAAATCACAAGTATTG
ATGAGCACGATGCAAGAAAGATCGGAAGAAGGTTTGGGTTTGAGGCTCAGTGGAAGGTGAGTAGAAGTTG
ATAATTTGAAAGTGGAGTAGTGTCTATGGGGTTTTTGCCTTAAATGACAGAATACATTCCCAATATACCA
AACATAACTGTTTCCTACTAGTCGGCCGTACGGGCCCTTTCGTCTCGCGCGTTTCGGTGATGACGGTGAA
AACCTCTGACACATGCAGCTCCCGGAGACGGTCACAGCTTGTCTGTAAGCGGATGCCGGGAGCAGACAAG
CCCGTCAGGGCGCGTCAGCGGGTGTTGGCGGGTGTCGGGGCTGGCTTAACTATGCGGCATCAGAGCAGAT
TGTACTGAGAGTGCACCATATGCGGTGTGAAATACCGCACAGATGCGTAAGGAGAAAATACCGCATCAGG
CGGCCTTAAGGGCCTCGTGATACGCCTATTTTTATAGGTTAATGTCATGATAATAATGGTTTCTTAGACG
TCAGGTGGCACTTTTCGGGGAAATGTGCGCGGAACCCCTATTTGTTTATTTTTCTAAATACATTCAAATA
TGTATCCGCTCATGAGACAATAACCCTGATAAATGCTTCAATAATATTGAAAAAGGAAGAGTATGAGTAT
TCAACATTTCCGTGTCGCCCTTATTCCCTTTTTTGCGGCATTTTGCCTTCCTGTTTTTGCTCACCCAGAA
ACGCTGGTGAAAGTAAAAGATGCTGAAGATCAGTTGGGTGCACGAGTGGGTTACATCGAACTGGATCTCA
ACAGCGGTAAGATCCTTGAGAGTTTTCGCCCCGAAGAACGTTTTCCAATGATGAGCACTTTTAAAGTTCT
GCTATGTGGCGCGGTATTATCCCGTATTGACGCCGGGCAAGAGCAACTCGGTCGCCGCATACACTATTCT
CAGAATGACTTGGTTGAGTACTCACCAGTCACAGAAAAGCATCTTACGGATGGCATGACAGTAAGAGAAT
TATGCAGTGCTGCCATAACCATGAGTGATAACACTGCGGCCAACTTACTTCTGACAACGATCGGAGGACC
GAAGGAGCTAACCGCTTTTTTGCACAACATGGGGGATCATGTAACTCGCCTTGATCGTTGGGAACCGGAG
CTGAATGAAGCCATACCAAACGACGAGCGTGACACCACGATGCCTGTAGCAATGGCAACAACGTTGCGCA
AACTATTAACTGGCGAACTACTTACTCTAGCTTCCCGGCAACAATTAATAGACTGGATGGAGGCGGATAA
AGTTGCAGGACCACTTCTGCGCTCGGCCCTTCCGGCTGGCTGGTTTATTGCTGATAAATCTGGAGCCGGT
GAGCGTGGGTCTCGCGGTATCATTGCAGCACTGGGGCCAGATGGTAAGCCCTCCCGTATCGTAGTTATCT
ACACGACGGGGAGTCAGGCAACTATGGATGAACGAAATAGACAGATCGCTGAGATAGGTGCCTCACTGAT
TAAGCATTGGTAACTGTCAGACCAAGTTTACTCATATATACTTTAGATTGATTTAAAACTTCATTTTTAA
TTTAAAAGGATCTAGGTGAAGATCCTTTTTGATAATCTCATGACCAAAATCCCTTAACGTGAGTTTTCGT
TCCACTGAGCGTCAGACCCCGTAGAAAAGATCAAAGGATCTTCTTGAGATCCTTTTTTTCTGCGCGTAAT
CTGCTGCTTGCAAACAAAAAAACCACCGCTACCAGCGGTGGTTTGTTTGCCGGATCAAGAGCTACCAACT
CTTTTTCCGAAGGTAACTGGCTTCAGCAGAGCGCAGATACCAAATACTGTTCTTCTAGTGTAGCCGTAGT
TAGGCCACCACTTCAAGAACTCTGTAGCACCGCCTACATACCTCGCTCTGCTAATCCTGTTACCAGTGGC
TGCTGCCAGTGGCGATAAGTCGTGTCTTACCGGGTTGGACTCAAGACGATAGTTACCGGATAAGGCGCAG
CGGTCGGGCTGAACGGGGGGTTCGTGCACACAGCCCAGCTTGGAGCGAACGACCTACACCGAACTGAGAT
ACCTACAGCGTGAGCTATGAGAAAGCGCCACGCTTCCCGAAGGGAGAAAGGCGGACAGGTATCCGGTAAG
CGGCAGGGTCGGAACAGGAGAGCGCACGAGGGAGCTTCCAGGGGGAAACGCCTGGTATCTTTATAGTCCT
GTCGGGTTTCGCCACCTCTGACTTGAGCGTCGATTTTTGTGATGCTCGTCAGGGGGGCGGAGCCTATGGA
AAAACGCCAGCAACGCGGCCTTTTTACGGTTCCTGGCCTTTTGCTGGCCTTTTGCTCACATGTTCTTTCC
TGCGTTATCCCCTGATTCTGTGGATAACCGTATTACCGCCTTTGAGTGAGCTGATACCGCTCGCCGCAGC
CGAACGACCGAGCGCAGCGAGTCAGTGAGCGAGGAAGCGGAAGAGCGCCCAATACGCAAACCGCCTCTCC
CCGCGCGTTGGCCGATTCATTAATGCAGCTGGCACGACAGGTTTCCCGACTGGAAAGCGGGCAGTGAGCG
CAACGCAATTAATGTGAGTTAGCTCACTCATTAGGCACCCCAGGCTTTACACTTTATGCTTCCGGCTCGT
ATGTTGTGTGGAATTGTGAGCGGATAACAATT
